Addgene plasmid #45176: pCAG-Brainbow3.0
Depositing lab: Joshua Sanes. Depositing organization: Harvard University. Publication: Improved tools for the Brainbow toolbox. Cai D, Cohen KB, Luo T, Lichtman JW, Sanes JR. Nat Methods. 2013 May 5;10(6):540-7. doi: 10.1038/nmeth.2450. Epub 2013 May 5. PubMed 23817127.
Backbone
  Vector backbone: pCAG(gateway)
  Total vector size (bp): 3400
  Vector type: Mammalian Expression
Growth in bacteria
  Bacterial resistance: Ampicillin, 100 μg/mL
  Growth temperature: 37°C
  Growth strain: DH5alpha
  Copy number: High Copy
Gene/Insert
  Gene/Insert name: pCAG-Brainbow3.0
  Species: jelly fish and coral fluorescent proteins
  Insert size (bp): 3400
  Cloning method: Gateway Cloning
  Sequencing primers: 5′ ACAAGTTTGTACAAAAAAGCAGGCT; 3′ ACCACTTTGTACAAGAAAGCTGGGT
Resource information
  A portion of this plasmid was derived from a plasmid made by: cloned by Kim Cohen and Dawen Cai
Terms and licenses: Academic/Nonprofit Terms; Industry Terms: Not Available to Industry
Depositor comments: Please note that the backbone sequence is from a non Gateway pCAG vector and may be missing a few features. These sequencing mismatches do not affect plasmid function. Please refer to Addgene's restriction digest for accurate representation of the plasmid size.
How to cite: pCAG-Brainbow3.0 was a gift from Joshua Sanes (Addgene plasmid # 45176 ; http://n2t.net/addgene:45176 ; RRID:Addgene_45176)
