[The description below was written by a language model from this plasmid's Addgene catalogue record, the feature table of its GenBank file and pLannotate feature annotations shown in this document.]
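Description:
pCAG-Brainbow3.0 is a mammalian expression plasmid carrying a Cre-dependent, multicolour "Brainbow" reporter cassette, assembled by Gateway cloning into a pCAG backbone. It is propagated in E. coli from a high-copy ColE1/pUC-type origin under ampicillin selection (AmpR, beta-lactamase). The backbone also carries an SV40 origin with an early promoter fragment and lac promoter/operator remnants. Expression is driven by the CAG promoter (CMV immediate-early enhancer, chicken β-actin promoter and a chimeric β-actin/β-globin intron), and a rabbit β-globin polyadenylation signal lies downstream of the insert.

Between the attB1 and attB2 sites, three fluorescent protein units are arranged in tandem: mOrange2, EGFP and mKate2. Each has its own Kozak sequence and SV40 poly(A) signal, and each is followed by a short H-Ras fragment, which fits a C-terminal farnesylation motif for membrane targeting, although the record does not state this function. A loxP and a lox2272 site sit side by side upstream of mOrange2; the second loxP follows the mOrange2 unit and the second lox2272 follows the EGFP unit. Without Cre, only the promoter-proximal mOrange2 is expressed, because its poly(A) signal terminates transcription. Cre recombination between the loxP pair deletes mOrange2 and places EGFP next to the promoter. Recombination between the incompatible lox2272 pair deletes both mOrange2 and EGFP, leaving mKate2. These outcomes are mutually exclusive and stochastic, so cells with multiple copies acquire combinatorial hues useful for distinguishing neighbouring neurons. A single minimal FRT site follows the cassette.

The catalogue lists both vector and insert as 3,400 bp, whereas the sequence records are about 8.2 kb. The depositor notes that the recorded backbone sequence comes from a non-Gateway pCAG vector and may lack a few features.
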