LOCUS       Exported 8239 bp ds-DNA circular SYN 12-MAY-2021
DEFINITION  synthetic circular DNA
ACCESSION   .
VERSION     .
KEYWORDS    pCAG-Brainbow3.0
SOURCE      synthetic DNA construct
  ORGANISM  synthetic DNA construct
REFERENCE   1 (bases 1 to 8239)
  AUTHORS   Cai D, Cohen KB, Luo T, Lichtman JW, Sanes JR
  TITLE     Improved tools for the Brainbow toolbox.
  JOURNAL   Nat Methods. 2013 May 5;10(6):540-7. doi: 10.1038/nmeth.2450. Epub
            2013 May 5.
  PUBMED    23817127
REFERENCE   2 (bases 1 to 8239)
  AUTHORS   .
  TITLE     Direct Submission
  JOURNAL   Exported May 12, 2021 from SnapGene Server 1.1.58
            http://www.snapgene.com
FEATURES             Location/Qualifiers
     source          1..8239
                     /organism="synthetic DNA construct"
                     /mol_type="other DNA"
     enhancer        5..384
                     /label=CMV enhancer
                     /note="human cytomegalovirus immediate early enhancer"
     intron          662..1678
                     /label=chimeric intron
                     /note="chimera between introns from chicken beta-actin and
                     rabbit beta-globin"
     primer_bind     1602..1624
                     /label=pCAGGS-5
                     /note="Chimeric intron in CAG promoter, forward primer"
     primer_bind     1686..1705
                     /label=pCAG-F
                     /note="Rabbit beta-globin intron, for pCAG plasmids,
                     forward primer"
     protein_bind    1745..1769
                     /gene="mutant version of attB"
                     /label=attB1
                     /bound_moiety="BP Clonase(TM)"
                     /note="recombination site for the Gateway(R) BP reaction"
     protein_bind    1818..1851
                     /label=loxP
                     /bound_moiety="Cre recombinase"
                     /note="Cre-mediated recombination occurs in the 8-bp core
                     sequence (GCATACAT)."
     protein_bind    1860..1893
                     /label=lox2272
                     /bound_moiety="Cre recombinase"
                     /note="Cre-mediated recombination occurs in the 8-bp core
                     sequence (GGATACTT). lox2272 sites are compatible with each
                     other, but incompatible with loxP or loxN sites (Lee and
                     Saito, 1988)."
     regulatory      1902..1911
                     /regulatory_class="other"
                     /note="vertebrate consensus sequence for strong initiation
                     of translation (Kozak, 1987)"
     CDS             1908..2615
                     /codon_start=1
                     /product="photostable monomeric orange derivative of DsRed
                     fluorescent protein (Shaner et al., 2008)"
                     /label=mOrange2
                     /note="mammalian codon-optimized"
                     /translation="MVSKGEENNMAIIKEFMRFKVRMEGSVNGHEFEIEGEGEGRPYEG
                     FQTAKLKVTKGGPLPFAWDILSPHFTYGSKAYVKHPADIPDYFKLSFPEGFKWERVMNY
                     EDGGVVTVTQDSSLQDGEFIYKVKLRGTNFPSDGPVMQKKTMGWEASSERMYPEDGALK
                     GKIKMRLKLKDGGHYTSEVKTTYKAKKPVQLPGAYIVDIKLDITSHNEDYTIVEQYERA
                     EGRHSTGGMDELYK"
     polyA_signal    2797..2918
                     /label=SV40 poly(A) signal
                     /note="SV40 polyadenylation signal"
     protein_bind    2931..2964
                     /label=loxP
                     /bound_moiety="Cre recombinase"
                     /note="Cre-mediated recombination occurs in the 8-bp core
                     sequence (GCATACAT)."
     regulatory      2973..2982
                     /regulatory_class="other"
                     /note="vertebrate consensus sequence for strong initiation
                     of translation (Kozak, 1987)"
     CDS             2979..3695
                     /codon_start=1
                     /product="enhanced GFP"
                     /label=EGFP
                     /translation="MVSKGEELFTGVVPILVELDGDVNGHKFSVSGEGEGDATYGKLTL
                     KFICTTGKLPVPWPTLVTTLTYGVQCFSRYPDHMKQHDFFKSAMPEGYVQERTIFFKDD
                     GNYKTRAEVKFEGDTLVNRIELKGIDFKEDGNILGHKLEYNYNSHNVYIMADKQKNGIK
                     VNFKIRHNIEDGSVQLADHYQQNTPIGDGPVLLPDNHYLSTQSALSKDPNEKRDHMVLL
                     EFVTAAGITLGMDELYK"
     CDS             2979..3695
                     /codon_start=1
                     /product="the original enhanced GFP (Yang et al., 1996)"
                     /label=EGFP
                     /note="mammalian codon-optimized"
                     /translation="MVSKGEELFTGVVPILVELDGDVNGHKFSVSGEGEGDATYGKLTL
                     KFICTTGKLPVPWPTLVTTLTYGVQCFSRYPDHMKQHDFFKSAMPEGYVQERTIFFKDD
                     GNYKTRAEVKFEGDTLVNRIELKGIDFKEDGNILGHKLEYNYNSHNVYIMADKQKNGIK
                     VNFKIRHNIEDGSVQLADHYQQNTPIGDGPVLLPDNHYLSTQSALSKDPNEKRDHMVLL
                     EFVTAAGITLGMDELYK"
     primer_bind     complement(3024..3045)
                     /label=EGFP-N
                     /note="EGFP, reverse primer"
     primer_bind     complement(3285..3304)
                     /label=EXFP-R
                     /note="For distinguishing EGFP variants, reverse primer"
     primer_bind     3632..3653
                     /label=EGFP-C
                     /note="EGFP, forward primer"
     polyA_signal    3877..3998
                     /label=SV40 poly(A) signal
                     /note="SV40 polyadenylation signal"
     protein_bind    4015..4048
                     /label=lox2272
                     /bound_moiety="Cre recombinase"
                     /note="Cre-mediated recombination occurs in the 8-bp core
                     sequence (GGATACTT). lox2272 sites are compatible with each
                     other, but incompatible with loxP or loxN sites (Lee and
                     Saito, 1988)."
     regulatory      4057..4066
                     /regulatory_class="other"
                     /note="vertebrate consensus sequence for strong initiation
                     of translation (Kozak, 1987)"
     CDS             4063..4758
                     /codon_start=1
                     /product="monomeric far-red fluorescent protein (Shcherbo
                     et al., 2009)"
                     /label=mKate2
                     /note="mammalian codon-optimized"
                     /translation="MVSELIKENMHMKLYMEGTVNNHHFKCTSEGEGKPYEGTQTMRIK
                     AVEGGPLPFAFDILATSFMYGSKTFINHTQGIPDFFKQSFPEGFTWERVTTYEDGGVLT
                     ATQDTSLQDGCLIYNVKIRGVNFPSNGPVMQKKTLGWEASTETLYPADGGLEGRADMAL
                     KLVGGGHLICNLKTTYRSKKPAKNLKMPGVYYVDRRLERIKEADKETYVEQHEVAVARY
                     CDLPSKLGHR"
     polyA_signal    4940..5061
                     /label=SV40 poly(A) signal
                     /note="SV40 polyadenylation signal"
     protein_bind    5074..5107
                     /label=FRT (minimal)
                     /bound_moiety="FLP recombinase from the Saccharomyces
                     cerevisiae 2u plasmid"
                     /note="supports FLP-mediated excision but not integration
                     (Turan and Bode, 2011)"
     protein_bind    complement(5146..5170)
                     /gene="mutant version of attB"
                     /label=attB2
                     /bound_moiety="BP Clonase(TM)"
                     /note="recombination site for the Gateway(R) BP reaction"
     primer_bind     complement(5261..5280)
                     /label=Bglob-pA-R
                     /note="Rabbit beta-globin polyA region, reverse primer"
     polyA_signal    5326..5381
                     /label=-beta-globin poly(A) signal
                     /note="rabbit beta-globin polyadenylation signal (Gil and
                     Proudfoot, 1987)"
     primer_bind     complement(5380..5399)
                     /label=rbglobpA-R
                     /note="Rabbit beta-globin polyA, reverse primer. Also
                     called rb-glob-pA-term-R"
     primer_bind     complement(5742..5758)
                     /label=M13 rev
                     /note="common sequencing primer, one of multiple similar
                     variants"
     primer_bind     complement(5742..5758)
                     /label=M13 Reverse
                     /note="In lacZ gene. Also called M13-rev"
     primer_bind     complement(5755..5777)
                     /label=M13/pUC Reverse
                     /note="In lacZ gene"
     protein_bind    5766..5782
                     /label=lac operator
                     /bound_moiety="lac repressor encoded by lacI"
                     /note="The lac repressor binds to the lac operator to
                     inhibit transcription in E. coli. This inhibition can be
                     relieved by adding lactose or
                     isopropyl-beta-D-thiogalactopyranoside (IPTG)."
     promoter        complement(5790..5820)
                     /label=lac promoter
                     /note="promoter for the E. coli lac operon"
     protein_bind    5835..5856
                     /label=CAP binding site
                     /bound_moiety="E. coli catabolite activator protein"
                     /note="CAP binding activates transcription in the presence
                     of cAMP."
     promoter        5915..6110
                     /label=SV40 promoter
                     /note="SV40 early promoter"
     rep_origin      5961..6096
                     /label=SV40 ori
                     /note="SV40 origin of replication"
     primer_bind     6023..6042
                     /label=SV40pro-F
                     /note="SV40 promoter/origin, forward primer"
     polyA_signal    6116..6250
                     /label=SV40 poly(A) signal
                     /note="SV40 polyadenylation signal"
     primer_bind     complement(6318..6335)
                     /label=L4440
                     /note="L4440 vector, forward primer"
     rep_origin      complement(6489..7077)
                     /direction=LEFT
                     /label=ori
                     /note="high-copy-number ColE1/pMB1/pBR322/pUC origin of
                     replication"
     primer_bind     complement(6569..6588)
                     /label=pBR322ori-F
                     /note="pBR322 origin, forward primer"
     CDS             complement(7248..8108)
                     /codon_start=1
                     /gene="bla"
                     /product="beta-lactamase"
                     /label=AmpR
                     /note="confers resistance to ampicillin, carbenicillin, and
                     related antibiotics"
                     /translation="MSIQHFRVALIPFFAAFCLPVFAHPETLVKVKDAEDQLGARVGYI
                     ELDLNSGKILESFRPEERFPMMSTFKVLLCGAVLSRIDAGQEQLGRRIHYSQNDLVEYS
                     PVTEKHLTDGMTVRELCSAAITMSDNTAANLLLTTIGGPKELTAFLHNMGDHVTRLDRW
                     EPELNEAIPNDERDTTMPVAMATTLRKLLTGELLTLASRQQLIDWMEADKVAGPLLRSA
                     LPAGWFIADKSGAGERGSRGIIAALGPDGKPSRIVVIYTTGSQATMDERNRQIAEIGAS
                     LIKHW"
     primer_bind     7871..7890
                     /label=Amp-R
                     /note="Ampicillin resistance gene, reverse primer"
     promoter        complement(8109..8213)
                     /gene="bla"
                     /label=AmpR promoter
ORIGIN
        1 ggtcgacatt gattattgac tagttattaa tagtaatcaa ttacggggtc attagttcat
       61 agcccatata tggagttccg cgttacataa cttacggtaa atggcccgcc tggctgaccg
      121 cccaacgacc cccgcccatt gacgtcaata atgacgtatg ttcccatagt aacgccaata
      181 gggactttcc attgacgtca atgggtggag tatttacggt aaactgccca cttggcagta
      241 catcaagtgt atcatatgcc aagtacgccc cctattgacg tcaatgacgg taaatggccc
      301 gcctggcatt atgcccagta catgacctta tgggactttc ctacttggca gtacatctac
      361 gtattagtca tcgctattac catggtcgag gtgagcccca cgttctgctt cactctcccc
      421 atctcccccc cctccccacc cccaattttg tatttattta ttttttaatt attttgtgca
      481 gcgatggggg cggggggggg gggggcgcgc gccagggggg gggggggggg gggggggggg
      541 gggggggggg gggggggggg gggcggcggc agccaatcag agcggcgcgc tccgaaagtt
      601 tccttttatg gcgaggcggc ggcggcggcg gccctataaa aagcgaagcg cgcggcgggc
      661 gggagtcgct gcgcgctgcc ttcgccccgt gccccgctcc gccgccgcct cgcgccgccc
      721 gccccggctc tgactgaccg cgttactccc acaggtgagc gggcgggacg gcccttctcc
      781 tccgggctgt aattagcgct tggtttaatg acggcttgtt tcttttctgt ggctgcgtga
      841 aagccttgag gggctccggg agggcccttt gtgcgggggg agcggctcgg ggggtgcgtg
      901 cgtgtgtgtg tgcgtgggga gcgccgcgtg cggctccgcg ctgcccggcg gctgtgagcg
      961 ctgcgggcgc ggcgcggggc tttgtgcgct ccgcagtgtg cgcgagggga gcgcggccgg
     1021 gggcggtgcc ccgcggtgcg gggggggctg cgaggggaac aaaggctgcg tgcggggtgt
     1081 gtgcgtgggg gggtgagcag ggggtgtggg cgcgtcggtc gggctgcaac cccccctgca
     1141 cccccctccc cgagttgctg agcacggccc ggcttcgggt gcggggctcc gtacggggcg
     1201 tggcgcgggg ctcgccgtgc cgggcggggg gtggcggcag gtgggggtgc cgggcggggc
     1261 ggggccgcct cgggccgggg ggggctcggg ggaggggcgc ggcggccccc ggagcgccgg
     1321 cggctgtcga ggcgcggcga gccgcagcca ttgcctttta tggtaatcgt gcgagagggc
     1381 gcagggactt cctttgtccc aaatctgtgc ggagccgaaa tctgggaggc gccgccgcac
     1441 cccctctagc gggcgcgggg cgaagcggtg cggcgccggc aggaaggaaa tgggcgggga
     1501 gggccttcgt gcgtcgccgc gccgccgtcc ccttctccct ctccagcctc ggggctgtcc
     1561 gcggggggac ggctgccttc gggggggacg gggcagggcg gggttcggct tctggcgtgt
     1621 gaccggcggc tctagagcct ctgctaacca tgttcatgcc ttcttctttt tcctacagct
     1681 cctgggcaac gtgctggtta ttgtgctgtc tcatcatttt ggcaaagaat tcctcgagga
     1741 tatcacaagt ttgtacaaaa aagcaggctt taaaggaacg cacgtaacta taacggtcct
     1801 aaggtagcga acctaggata acttcgtata gcatacatta tacgaagtta tcggcgcgca
     1861 taacttcgta taggatactt tatacgaagt tatcaagcgc tgccaccatg gtgagcaagg
     1921 gcgaggagaa taacatggcc atcatcaagg agttcatgcg cttcaaggtg cgcatggagg
     1981 gctccgtgaa cggccacgag ttcgagatcg agggcgaggg cgagggccgc ccctacgagg
     2041 gctttcagac cgctaagctg aaggtgacca agggtggccc cctgcccttc gcctgggaca
     2101 tcctgtcccc tcatttcacc tacggctcca aggcctacgt gaagcacccc gccgacatcc
     2161 ccgactactt caagctgtcc ttccccgagg gcttcaagtg ggagcgcgtg atgaactacg
     2221 aggacggcgg cgtggtgacc gtgacccagg actcctccct gcaggacggc gagttcatct
     2281 acaaggtgaa gctgcgcggc accaacttcc cctccgacgg ccccgtgatg cagaagaaga
     2341 ccatgggctg ggaggcctcc tccgagcgga tgtaccccga ggacggtgcc ctgaagggca
     2401 agatcaagat gaggctgaag ctgaaggacg gcggccacta cacctccgag gtcaagacca
     2461 cctacaaggc caagaagccc gtgcagctgc ccggcgccta catcgtcgac atcaagttgg
     2521 acatcacctc ccacaacgag gactacacca tcgtggaaca gtacgaacgc gccgagggcc
     2581 gccactccac cggcggcatg gacgagctgt acaagaagct gaaccctcct gatgagagtg
     2641 gccccggctg catgagctgc tgtgtgctct cctgagcggc cgcgactcta gatcataatc
     2701 agccatacca catttgtaga ggttttactt gctttaaaaa acctcccaca cctccccctg
     2761 aacctgaaac ataaaatgaa tgcaattgtt gttgttaact tgtttattgc agcttataat
     2821 ggttacaaat aaagcaatag catcacaaat ttcacaaata aagcattttt ttcactgcat
     2881 tctagttgtg gtttgtccaa actcatcaat gtatcttaag gcgtgctagc ataacttcgt
     2941 atagcataca ttatacgaag ttatctaacg ttgccaccat ggtgagcaag ggcgaggagc
     3001 tgttcaccgg ggtggtgccc atcctggtcg agctggacgg cgacgtaaac ggccacaagt
     3061 tcagcgtgtc cggcgagggc gagggcgatg ccacctacgg caagctgacc ctgaagttca
     3121 tctgcaccac cggcaagctg cccgtgccct ggcccaccct cgtgaccacc ctgacctacg
     3181 gcgtgcagtg cttcagccgc taccccgacc acatgaagca gcacgacttc ttcaagtccg
     3241 ccatgcccga aggctacgtc caggagcgca ccatcttctt caaggacgac ggcaactaca
     3301 agacccgcgc cgaggtgaag ttcgagggcg acaccctggt gaaccgcatc gagctgaagg
     3361 gcatcgactt caaggaggac ggcaacatcc tggggcacaa gctggagtac aactacaaca
     3421 gccacaacgt ctatatcatg gccgacaagc agaagaacgg catcaaggtg aacttcaaga
     3481 tccgccacaa catcgaggac ggcagcgtgc agctcgccga ccactaccag cagaacaccc
     3541 ccatcggcga cggccccgtg ctgctgcccg acaaccacta cctgagcacc cagtccgccc
     3601 tgagcaaaga ccccaacgag aagcgcgatc acatggtcct gctggagttc gtgaccgccg
     3661 ccgggatcac tctcggcatg gacgagctgt acaagaagct gaaccctcct gatgagagtg
     3721 gccccggctg catgagctgc tgtgtgctct cctgagcggc cgcgactcta gatcataatc
     3781 agccatacca catttgtaga ggttttactt gctttaaaaa acctcccaca cctccccctg
     3841 aacctgaaac ataaaatgaa tgcaattgtt gttgttaact tgtttattgc agcttataat
     3901 ggttacaaat aaagcaatag catcacaaat ttcacaaata aagcattttt ttcactgcat
     3961 tctagttgtg gtttgtccaa actcatcaat gtatcttaag gcgtgtttaa acatataact
     4021 tcgtatagga tactttatac gaagttatcg cgtacggcca ccatggtgag cgagctgatt
     4081 aaggagaaca tgcacatgaa gctgtacatg gagggcaccg tgaacaacca ccacttcaag
     4141 tgcacatccg agggcgaagg caagccctac gagggcaccc agaccatgag aatcaaggcg
     4201 gtcgagggcg gccctctccc cttcgccttc gacatcctgg ctaccagctt catgtacggc
     4261 agcaaaacct tcatcaacca cacccagggc atccccgact tctttaagca gtccttcccc
     4321 gagggcttca catgggagag agtcaccaca tacgaagacg ggggcgtgct gaccgctacc
     4381 caggacacca gcctccagga cggctgcctc atctacaacg tcaagatcag aggggtgaac
     4441 ttcccatcca acggccctgt gatgcagaag aaaacactcg gctgggaggc ctccaccgag
     4501 accctgtacc ccgctgacgg cggcctggaa ggcagagccg acatggccct gaagctcgtg
     4561 ggcgggggcc acctgatctg caacttgaag accacataca gatccaagaa acccgctaag
     4621 aacctcaaga tgcccggcgt ctactatgtg gacagaagac tggaaagaat caaggaggcc
     4681 gacaaagaga cctacgtcga gcagcacgag gtggctgtgg ccagatactg cgacctccct
     4741 agcaaactgg ggcacagaaa gctgaaccct cctgatgaga gtggccccgg ctgcatgagc
     4801 tgctgtgtgc tctcctgagc ggccgcgact ctagatcata atcagccata ccacatttgt
     4861 agaggtttta cttgctttaa aaaacctccc acacctcccc ctgaacctga aacataaaat
     4921 gaatgcaatt gttgttgtta acttgtttat tgcagcttat aatggttaca aataaagcaa
     4981 tagcatcaca aatttcacaa ataaagcatt tttttcactg cattctagtt gtggtttgtc
     5041 caaactcatc aatgtatctt aaggcgtact agtgaagttc ctattctcta gaaagtatag
     5101 gaacttccgt aactataacg gtcctaaggt agcgaatgca tctagaccca gctttcttgt
     5161 acaaagtggt gattcgcggc cgcactcctc aggtgcaggc tgcctatcag aaggtggtgg
     5221 ctggtgtggc caatgccctg gctcacaaat accactgaga tctttttccc tctgccaaaa
     5281 attatgggga catcatgaag ccccttgagc atctgacttc tggctaataa aggaaattta
     5341 ttttcattgc aatagtgtgt tggaattttt tgtgtctctc actcggaagg acatatggga
     5401 gggcaaatca tttaaaacat cagaatgagt atttggttta gagtttggca acatatgccc
     5461 atatgctggc tgccatgaac aaaggttggc tataaagagg tcatcagtat atgaaacagc
     5521 cccctgctgt ccattcctta ttccatagaa aagccttgac ttgaggttag atttttttta
     5581 tattttgttt tgtgttattt ttttctttaa catccctaaa attttcctta catgttttac
     5641 tagccagatt tttcctcctc tcctgactac tcccagtcat agctgtccct cttctcttat
     5701 ggagatccct cgacctgcag cccaagcttg gcgtaatcat ggtcatagct gtttcctgtg
     5761 tgaaattgtt atccgctcac aattccacac aacatacgag ccggaagcat aaagtgtaaa
     5821 gcctggggtg cctaatgagt gagctaactc acattaattg cgttgcgctc actgcccgct
     5881 ttccagtcgg gaaacctgtc gtgccagcgg atccgcatct caattagtca gcaaccatag
     5941 tcccgcccct aactccgccc atcccgcccc taactccgcc cagttccgcc cattctccgc
     6001 cccatggctg actaattttt tttatttatg cagaggccga ggccgcctcg gcctctgagc
     6061 tattccagaa gtagtgagga ggcttttttg gaggcctagg cttttgcaaa aagctaactt
     6121 gtttattgca gcttataatg gttacaaata aagcaatagc atcacaaatt tcacaaataa
     6181 agcatttttt tcactgcatt ctagttgtgg tttgtccaaa ctcatcaatg tatcttatca
     6241 tgtctggatc cgctgcatta atgaatcggc caacgcgcgg ggagaggcgg tttgcgtatt
     6301 gggcgctctt ccgcttcctc gctcactgac tcgctgcgct cggtcgttcg gctgcggcga
     6361 gcggtatcag ctcactcaaa ggcggtaata cggttatcca cagaatcagg ggataacgca
     6421 ggaaagaaca tgtgagcaaa aggccagcaa aaggccagga accgtaaaaa ggccgcgttg
     6481 ctggcgtttt tccataggct ccgcccccct gacgagcatc acaaaaatcg acgctcaagt
     6541 cagaggtggc gaaacccgac aggactataa agataccagg cgtttccccc tggaagctcc
     6601 ctcgtgcgct ctcctgttcc gaccctgccg cttaccggat acctgtccgc ctttctccct
     6661 tcgggaagcg tggcgctttc tcatagctca cgctgtaggt atctcagttc ggtgtaggtc
     6721 gttcgctcca agctgggctg tgtgcacgaa ccccccgttc agcccgaccg ctgcgcctta
     6781 tccggtaact atcgtcttga gtccaacccg gtaagacacg acttatcgcc actggcagca
     6841 gccactggta acaggattag cagagcgagg tatgtaggcg gtgctacaga gttcttgaag
     6901 tggtggccta actacggcta cactagaaga acagtatttg gtatctgcgc tctgctgaag
     6961 ccagttacct tcggaaaaag agttggtagc tcttgatccg gcaaacaaac caccgctggt
     7021 agcggtggtt tttttgtttg caagcagcag attacgcgca gaaaaaaagg atctcaagaa
     7081 gatcctttga tcttttctac ggggtctgac gctcagtgga acgaaaactc acgttaaggg
     7141 attttggtca tgagattatc aaaaaggatc ttcacctaga tccttttaaa ttaaaaatga
     7201 agttttaaat caatctaaag tatatatgag taaacttggt ctgacagtta ccaatgctta
     7261 atcagtgagg cacctatctc agcgatctgt ctatttcgtt catccatagt tgcctgactc
     7321 cccgtcgtgt agataactac gatacgggag ggcttaccat ctggccccag tgctgcaatg
     7381 ataccgcgag acccacgctc accggctcca gatttatcag caataaacca gccagccgga
     7441 agggccgagc gcagaagtgg tcctgcaact ttatccgcct ccatccagtc tattaattgt
     7501 tgccgggaag ctagagtaag tagttcgcca gttaatagtt tgcgcaacgt tgttgccatt
     7561 gctacaggca tcgtggtgtc acgctcgtcg tttggtatgg cttcattcag ctccggttcc
     7621 caacgatcaa ggcgagttac atgatccccc atgttgtgca aaaaagcggt tagctccttc
     7681 ggtcctccga tcgttgtcag aagtaagttg gccgcagtgt tatcactcat ggttatggca
     7741 gcactgcata attctcttac tgtcatgcca tccgtaagat gcttttctgt gactggtgag
     7801 tactcaacca agtcattctg agaatagtgt atgcggcgac cgagttgctc ttgcccggcg
     7861 tcaatacggg ataataccgc gccacatagc agaactttaa aagtgctcat cattggaaaa
     7921 cgttcttcgg ggcgaaaact ctcaaggatc ttaccgctgt tgagatccag ttcgatgtaa
     7981 cccactcgtg cacccaactg atcttcagca tcttttactt tcaccagcgt ttctgggtga
     8041 gcaaaaacag gaaggcaaaa tgccgcaaaa aagggaataa gggcgacacg gaaatgttga
     8101 atactcatac tcttcctttt tcaatattat tgaagcattt atcagggtta ttgtctcatg
     8161 agcggataca tatttgaatg tatttagaaa aataaacaaa taggggttcc gcgcacattt
     8221 ccccgaaaag tgccacctg
//
