Features (pLannotate 1.2.2; 35 found; start..end, strand, type, name):
      4..383     +  enhancer       CMV enhancer: human cytomegalovirus immediate early enhancer
    386..661     +  promoter       chicken β-actin promoter: No description available
    662..1670    +  intron         chimeric intron: chimera between introns from chicken β-actin and rabbit β-globin
   1737..1761    +  protein_bind   attB1: mutant version of attB; recombination site for the Gateway® BP reaction BP Clonase™
   1810..1843    +  protein_bind   loxP: Cre-mediated recombination occurs in the 8-bp core sequence (GCATACAT). Cre recombinase
   1852..1885    +  protein_bind   lox2272: Cre-mediated recombination occurs in the 8-bp core sequence (GGATACTT). lox2272 sites are compatible with each other, but incompatible with loxP or loxN sites (Lee and Saito, 1988). Cre recombinase
   1900..2607    +  CDS            mOrange2: mOrange2 is a basic (constitutively fluorescent) orange fluorescent protein published in 2008, derived from Discosoma sp.. It has high acid sensitivity.
   2607..2667    +  CDS            H-Ras (fragment): human small GTPase proto-oncoprotein
   2683..2766    +  CDS            large T antigen (fragment): large T antigen from SV40 (simian virus 40)
   2789..2910    +  polyA_signal   SV40 poly(A) signal: SV40 polyadenylation signal
   2923..2956    +  protein_bind   loxP: Cre-mediated recombination occurs in the 8-bp core sequence (GCATACAT). Cre recombinase
   2971..3687    +  CDS            EGFP: EGFP is a basic (constitutively fluorescent) green fluorescent protein published in 1996, derived from Aequorea victoria. It is reported to be a rapidly-maturing weak dimer with moderate acid sensitivity.
   3687..3747    +  CDS            H-Ras (fragment): human small GTPase proto-oncoprotein
   3763..3846    +  CDS            large T antigen (fragment): large T antigen from SV40 (simian virus 40)
   3869..3990    +  polyA_signal   SV40 poly(A) signal: SV40 polyadenylation signal
   4007..4040    +  protein_bind   lox2272: Cre-mediated recombination occurs in the 8-bp core sequence (GGATACTT). lox2272 sites are compatible with each other, but incompatible with loxP or loxN sites (Lee and Saito, 1988). Cre recombinase
   4055..4750    +  CDS            mKate2: mKate2 is a basic (constitutively fluorescent) red fluorescent protein published in 2009, derived from Entacmaea quadricolor. It is reported to be a rapidly-maturing monomer with moderate acid sensitivity.
   4751..4810    +  CDS            H-Ras (fragment): human small GTPase proto-oncoprotein
   4826..4909    +  CDS            large T antigen (fragment): large T antigen from SV40 (simian virus 40)
   4932..5053    +  polyA_signal   SV40 poly(A) signal: SV40 polyadenylation signal
   5066..5099    +  protein_bind   FRT (minimal): supports FLP-mediated excision but not integration (Turan and Bode, 2011) FLP recombinase from the Saccharomyces cerevisiae 2μ plasmid
   5138..5162    -  protein_bind   attB2: mutant version of attB; recombination site for the Gateway® BP reaction BP Clonase™
   5176..5247    +  CDS            HBB (fragment): HBB_PONPY - Experimental evidence at transcript level: Swiss-Prot protein existence level 2. Involved in oxygen transport from the lung to the various peripheral tissues. From Pongo pygmaeus (Bornean orangutan).
   5318..5373    +  polyA_signal   β-globin poly(A) signal: rabbit β-globin polyadenylation signal (Gil and Proudfoot, 1987)
   5756..5772    -  protein_bind   lac operator: The lac repressor binds to the lac operator to inhibit transcription in E. coli. This inhibition can be relieved by adding lactose or isopropyl-β-D-thiogalactopyranoside (IPTG). lac repressor encoded by lacI
   5780..5810    -  promoter       lac promoter: promoter for the E. coli lac operon
   5825..5846    -  protein_bind   CAP binding site: CAP binding activates transcription in the presence of cAMP. E. coli catabolite activator protein
   5859..5898    -  CDS            lacI (fragment): lac repressor; lacI; The lac repressor binds to the lac operator to inhibit transcription in E. coli. This inhibition can be relieved by adding lactose or isopropyl-β-D-thiogalactopyranoside (IPTG).
   5905..5927    +  promoter       SV40 promoter (fragment): SV40 enhancer and early promoter
   5951..6086    +  rep_origin     SV40 ori: SV40 origin of replication
   6106..6240    +  polyA_signal   SV40 poly(A) signal: SV40 polyadenylation signal
   6242..6296    -  CDS            lacI (fragment): lac repressor; lacI; The lac repressor binds to the lac operator to inhibit transcription in E. coli. This inhibition can be relieved by adding lactose or isopropyl-β-D-thiogalactopyranoside (IPTG).
   6479..7067    -  rep_origin     ori: high-copy-number ColE1/pMB1/pBR322/pUC origin of replication
   7238..8098    -  CDS            AmpR: β-lactamase; bla; confers resistance to ampicillin, carbenicillin, and related antibiotics
   8099..8203    -  promoter       AmpR promoter: bla
>Addgene plasmid #45176 | pCAG-Brainbow3.0 | depositor full sequence | sequence record 62864 | pCAG-Brainbow3.0 sequence 8229 bps
GTCGACATTGATTATTGACTAGTTATTAATAGTAATCAATTACGGGGTCATTAGTTCATAGCCCATATAT
GGAGTTCCGCGTTACATAACTTACGGTAAATGGCCCGCCTGGCTGACCGCCCAACGACCCCCGCCCATTG
ACGTCAATAATGACGTATGTTCCCATAGTAACGCCAATAGGGACTTTCCATTGACGTCAATGGGTGGAGT
ATTTACGGTAAACTGCCCACTTGGCAGTACATCAAGTGTATCATATGCCAAGTACGCCCCCTATTGACGT
CAATGACGGTAAATGGCCCGCCTGGCATTATGCCCAGTACATGACCTTATGGGACTTTCCTACTTGGCAG
TACATCTACGTATTAGTCATCGCTATTACCATGGGTCGAGGTGAGCCCCACGTTCTGCTTCACTCTCCCC
ATCTCCCCCCCCTCCCCACCCCCAATTTTGTATTTATTTATTTTTTAATTATTTTGTGCAGCGATGGGGG
CGGGGGGGGGGGGGGCGCGCGCCAGGCGGGGCGGGGCGGGGCGAGGGGCGGGGCGGGGCGAGGCGGAGAG
GTGCGGCGGCAGCCAATCAGAGCGGCGCGCTCCGAAAGTTTCCTTTTATGGCGAGGCGGCGGCGGCGGCG
GCCCTATAAAAAGCGAAGCGCGCGGCGGGCGGGAGTCGCTGCGTTGCCTTCGCCCCGTGCCCCGCTCCGC
GCCGCCTCGCGCCGCCCGCCCCGGCTCTGACTGACCGCGTTACTCCCACAGGTGAGCGGGCGGGACGGCC
CTTCTCCTCCGGGCTGTAATTAGCGCTTGGTTTAATGACGGCTCGTTTCTTTTCTGTGGCTGCGTGAAAG
CCTTAAAGGGCTCCGGGAGGGCCCTTTGTGCGGGGGGGAGCGGCTCGGGGGGTGCGTGCGTGTGTGTGTG
CGTGGGGAGCGCCGCGTGCGGCCCGCGCTGCCCGGCGGCTGTGAGCGCTGCGGGCGCGGCGCGGGGCTTT
GTGCGCTCCGCGTGTGCGCGAGGGGAGCGCGGCCGGGGGCGGTGCCCCGCGGTGCGGGGGGGCTGCGAGG
GGAACAAAGGCTGCGTGCGGGGTGTGTGCGTGGGGGGGTGAGCAGGGGGTGTGGGCGCGGCGGTCGGGCT
GTAACCCCCCCCTGCACCCCCCTCCCCGAGTTGCTGAGCACGGCCCGGCTTCGGGTGCGGGGCTCCGTGC
GGGGCGTGGCGCGGGGCTCGCCGTGCCGGGCGGGGGGTGGCGGCAGGTGGGGGTGCCGGGCGGGGCGGGG
CCGCCTCGGGCCGGGGAGGGCTCGGGGGAGGGGCGCGGCGGCCCCGGAGCGCCGGCGGCTGTCGAGGCGC
GGCGAGCCGCAGCCATTGCCTTTTATGGTAATCGTGCGAGAGGGCGCAGGGACTTCCTTTGTCCCAAATC
TGGCGGAGCCGAAATCTGGGAGGCGCCGCCGCACCCCCTCTAGCGGGCGCGGGCGAAGCGGTGCGGCGCC
GGCAGGAAGGAAATGGGCGGGGAGGGCCTTCGTGCGTCGCCGCGCCGCCGTCCCCTTCTCCATCTCCAGC
CTCGGGGCTGCCGCAGGGGGACGGCTGCCTTCGGGGGGGACGGGGCAGGGCGGGGTTCGGCTTCTGGCGT
GTGACCGGCGGCTCTAGAGCCTCTGCTAACCATGTTCATGCCTTCTTCTTTTTCCTACAGCTCCTGGGCA
ACGTGCTGGTTATTGTGCTGTCTCATCATTTTGGCAAAGAATTCCTCGAGGATATCACAAGTTTGTACAA
AAAAGCAGGCTTTAAAGGAACGCACGTAACTATAACGGTCCTAAGGTAGCGAACCTAGGATAACTTCGTA
TAGCATACATTATACGAAGTTATCGGCGCGCATAACTTCGTATAGGATACTTTATACGAAGTTATCAAGC
GCTGCCACCATGGTGAGCAAGGGCGAGGAGAATAACATGGCCATCATCAAGGAGTTCATGCGCTTCAAGG
TGCGCATGGAGGGCTCCGTGAACGGCCACGAGTTCGAGATCGAGGGCGAGGGCGAGGGCCGCCCCTACGA
GGGCTTTCAGACCGCTAAGCTGAAGGTGACCAAGGGTGGCCCCCTGCCCTTCGCCTGGGACATCCTGTCC
CCTCATTTCACCTACGGCTCCAAGGCCTACGTGAAGCACCCCGCCGACATCCCCGACTACTTCAAGCTGT
CCTTCCCCGAGGGCTTCAAGTGGGAGCGCGTGATGAACTACGAGGACGGCGGCGTGGTGACCGTGACCCA
GGACTCCTCCCTGCAGGACGGCGAGTTCATCTACAAGGTGAAGCTGCGCGGCACCAACTTCCCCTCCGAC
GGCCCCGTGATGCAGAAGAAGACCATGGGCTGGGAGGCCTCCTCCGAGCGGATGTACCCCGAGGACGGTG
CCCTGAAGGGCAAGATCAAGATGAGGCTGAAGCTGAAGGACGGCGGCCACTACACCTCCGAGGTCAAGAC
CACCTACAAGGCCAAGAAGCCCGTGCAGCTGCCCGGCGCCTACATCGTCGACATCAAGTTGGACATCACC
TCCCACAACGAGGACTACACCATCGTGGAACAGTACGAACGCGCCGAGGGCCGCCACTCCACCGGCGGCA
TGGACGAGCTGTACAAGAAGCTGAACCCTCCTGATGAGAGTGGCCCCGGCTGCATGAGCTGCTGTGTGCT
CTCCTGAGCGGCCGCGACTCTAGATCATAATCAGCCATACCACATTTGTAGAGGTTTTACTTGCTTTAAA
AAACCTCCCACACCTCCCCCTGAACCTGAAACATAAAATGAATGCAATTGTTGTTGTTAACTTGTTTATT
GCAGCTTATAATGGTTACAAATAAAGCAATAGCATCACAAATTTCACAAATAAAGCATTTTTTTCACTGC
ATTCTAGTTGTGGTTTGTCCAAACTCATCAATGTATCTTAAGGCGTGCTAGCATAACTTCGTATAGCATA
CATTATACGAAGTTATCTAACGTTGCCACCATGGTGAGCAAGGGCGAGGAGCTGTTCACCGGGGTGGTGC
CCATCCTGGTCGAGCTGGACGGCGACGTAAACGGCCACAAGTTCAGCGTGTCCGGCGAGGGCGAGGGCGA
TGCCACCTACGGCAAGCTGACCCTGAAGTTCATCTGCACCACCGGCAAGCTGCCCGTGCCCTGGCCCACC
CTCGTGACCACCCTGACCTACGGCGTGCAGTGCTTCAGCCGCTACCCCGACCACATGAAGCAGCACGACT
TCTTCAAGTCCGCCATGCCCGAAGGCTACGTCCAGGAGCGCACCATCTTCTTCAAGGACGACGGCAACTA
CAAGACCCGCGCCGAGGTGAAGTTCGAGGGCGACACCCTGGTGAACCGCATCGAGCTGAAGGGCATCGAC
TTCAAGGAGGACGGCAACATCCTGGGGCACAAGCTGGAGTACAACTACAACAGCCACAACGTCTATATCA
TGGCCGACAAGCAGAAGAACGGCATCAAGGTGAACTTCAAGATCCGCCACAACATCGAGGACGGCAGCGT
GCAGCTCGCCGACCACTACCAGCAGAACACCCCCATCGGCGACGGCCCCGTGCTGCTGCCCGACAACCAC
TACCTGAGCACCCAGTCCGCCCTGAGCAAAGACCCCAACGAGAAGCGCGATCACATGGTCCTGCTGGAGT
TCGTGACCGCCGCCGGGATCACTCTCGGCATGGACGAGCTGTACAAGAAGCTGAACCCTCCTGATGAGAG
TGGCCCCGGCTGCATGAGCTGCTGTGTGCTCTCCTGAGCGGCCGCGACTCTAGATCATAATCAGCCATAC
CACATTTGTAGAGGTTTTACTTGCTTTAAAAAACCTCCCACACCTCCCCCTGAACCTGAAACATAAAATG
AATGCAATTGTTGTTGTTAACTTGTTTATTGCAGCTTATAATGGTTACAAATAAAGCAATAGCATCACAA
ATTTCACAAATAAAGCATTTTTTTCACTGCATTCTAGTTGTGGTTTGTCCAAACTCATCAATGTATCTTA
AGGCGTGTTTAAACATATAACTTCGTATAGGATACTTTATACGAAGTTATCGCGTACGGCCACCATGGTG
AGCGAGCTGATTAAGGAGAACATGCACATGAAGCTGTACATGGAGGGCACCGTGAACAACCACCACTTCA
AGTGCACATCCGAGGGCGAAGGCAAGCCCTACGAGGGCACCCAGACCATGAGAATCAAGGCGGTCGAGGG
CGGCCCTCTCCCCTTCGCCTTCGACATCCTGGCTACCAGCTTCATGTACGGCAGCAAAACCTTCATCAAC
CACACCCAGGGCATCCCCGACTTCTTTAAGCAGTCCTTCCCCGAGGGCTTCACATGGGAGAGAGTCACCA
CATACGAAGACGGGGGCGTGCTGACCGCTACCCAGGACACCAGCCTCCAGGACGGCTGCCTCATCTACAA
CGTCAAGATCAGAGGGGTGAACTTCCCATCCAACGGCCCTGTGATGCAGAAGAAAACACTCGGCTGGGAG
GCCTCCACCGAGACCCTGTACCCCGCTGACGGCGGCCTGGAAGGCAGAGCCGACATGGCCCTGAAGCTCG
TGGGCGGGGGCCACCTGATCTGCAACTTGAAGACCACATACAGATCCAAGAAACCCGCTAAGAACCTCAA
GATGCCCGGCGTCTACTATGTGGACAGAAGACTGGAAAGAATCAAGGAGGCCGACAAAGAGACCTACGTC
GAGCAGCACGAGGTGGCTGTGGCCAGATACTGCGACCTCCCTAGCAAACTGGGGCACAGAAAGCTGAACC
CTCCTGATGAGAGTGGCCCCGGCTGCATGAGCTGCTGTGTGCTCTCCTGAGCGGCCGCGACTCTAGATCA
TAATCAGCCATACCACATTTGTAGAGGTTTTACTTGCTTTAAAAAACCTCCCACACCTCCCCCTGAACCT
GAAACATAAAATGAATGCAATTGTTGTTGTTAACTTGTTTATTGCAGCTTATAATGGTTACAAATAAAGC
AATAGCATCACAAATTTCACAAATAAAGCATTTTTTTCACTGCATTCTAGTTGTGGTTTGTCCAAACTCA
TCAATGTATCTTAAGGCGTACTAGTGAAGTTCCTATTCTCTAGAAAGTATAGGAACTTCCGTAACTATAA
CGGTCCTAAGGTAGCGAATGCATCTAGACCCAGCTTTCTTGTACAAAGTGGTGATTCGCGGCCGCACTCC
TCAGGTGCAGGCTGCCTATCAGAAGGTGGTGGCTGGTGTGGCCAATGCCCTGGCTCACAAATACCACTGA
GATCTTTTTCCCTCTGCCAAAAATTATGGGGACATCATGAAGCCCCTTGAGCATCTGACTTCTGGCTAAT
AAAGGAAATTTATTTTCATTGCAATAGTGTGTTGGAATTTTTTGTGTCTCTCACTCGGAAGGACATATGG
GAGGGCAAATCATTTAAAACATCAGAATGAGTATTTGGTTTAGAGTTTGGCAACATATGCCATATGCTGG
CTGCCATGAACAAAGGTGGCTATAAAGAGGTCATCAGTATATGAAACAGCCCCCTGCTGTCCATTCCTTA
TTCCATAGAAAAGCCTTGACTTGAGGTTAGATTTTTTTTATATTTTGTTTTGTGTTATTTTTTTCTTTAA
CATCCCTAAAATTTTCCTTACATGTTTTACTAGCCAGATTTTTCCTCCTCTCCTGACTACTCCCAGTCAT
AGCTGTCCCTCTTCTCTTATGAAGATCCCTCGACCTGCAGCCCAAGCTTGGCGTAATCATGGTCATAGCT
GTTTCCTGTGTGAAATTGTTATCCGCTCACAATTCCACACAACATACGAGCCGGAAGCATAAAGTGTAAA
GCCTGGGGTGCCTAATGAGTGAGCTAACTCACATTAATTGCGTTGCGCTCACTGCCCGCTTTCCAGTCGG
GAAACCTGTCGTGCCAGCGGATCCGCATCTCAATTAGTCAGCAACCATAGTCCCGCCCCTAACTCCGCCC
ATCCCGCCCCTAACTCCGCCCAGTTCCGCCCATTCTCCGCCCCATGGCTGACTAATTTTTTTTATTTATG
CAGAGGCCGAGGCCGCCTCGGCCTCTGAGCTATTCCAGAAGTAGTGAGGAGGCTTTTTTGGAGGCCTAGG
CTTTTGCAAAAAGCTAACTTGTTTATTGCAGCTTATAATGGTTACAAATAAAGCAATAGCATCACAAATT
TCACAAATAAAGCATTTTTTTCACTGCATTCTAGTTGTGGTTTGTCCAAACTCATCAATGTATCTTATCA
TGTCTGGATCCGCTGCATTAATGAATCGGCCAACGCGCGGGGAGAGGCGGTTTGCGTATTGGGCGCTCTT
CCGCTTCCTCGCTCACTGACTCGCTGCGCTCGGTCGTTCGGCTGCGGCGAGCGGTATCAGCTCACTCAAA
GGCGGTAATACGGTTATCCACAGAATCAGGGGATAACGCAGGAAAGAACATGTGAGCAAAAGGCCAGCAA
AAGGCCAGGAACCGTAAAAAGGCCGCGTTGCTGGCGTTTTTCCATAGGCTCCGCCCCCCTGACGAGCATC
ACAAAAATCGACGCTCAAGTCAGAGGTGGCGAAACCCGACAGGACTATAAAGATACCAGGCGTTTCCCCC
TGGAAGCTCCCTCGTGCGCTCTCCTGTTCCGACCCTGCCGCTTACCGGATACCTGTCCGCCTTTCTCCCT
TCGGGAAGCGTGGCGCTTTCTCAATGCTCACGCTGTAGGTATCTCAGTTCGGTGTAGGTCGTTCGCTCCA
AGCTGGGCTGTGTGCACGAACCCCCCGTTCAGCCCGACCGCTGCGCCTTATCCGGTAACTATCGTCTTGA
GTCCAACCCGGTAAGACACGACTTATCGCCACTGGCAGCAGCCACTGGTAACAGGATTAGCAGAGCGAGG
TATGTAGGCGGTGCTACAGAGTTCTTGAAGTGGTGGCCTAACTACGGCTACACTAGAAGGACAGTATTTG
GTATCTGCGCTCTGCTGAAGCCAGTTACCTTCGGAAAAAGAGTTGGTAGCTCTTGATCCGGCAAACAAAC
CACCGCTGGTAGCGGTGGTTTTTTTGTTTGCAAGCAGCAGATTACGCGCAGAAAAAAAGGATCTCAAGAA
GATCCTTTGATCTTTTCTACGGGGTCTGACGCTCAGTGGAACGAAAACTCACGTTAAGGGATTTTGGTCA
TGAGATTATCAAAAAGGATCTTCACCTAGATCCTTTTAAATTAAAAATGAAGTTTTAAATCAATCTAAAG
TATATATGAGTAAACTTGGTCTGACAGTTACCAATGCTTAATCAGTGAGGCACCTATCTCAGCGATCTGT
CTATTTCGTTCATCCATAGTTGCCTGACTCCCCGTCGTGTAGATAACTACGATACGGGAGGGCTTACCAT
CTGGCCCCAGTGCTGCAATGATACCGCGAGACCCACGCTCACCGGCTCCAGATTTATCAGCAATAAACCA
GCCAGCCGGAAGGGCCGAGCGCAGAAGTGGTCCTGCAACTTTATCCGCCTCCATCCAGTCTATTAATTGT
TGCCGGGAAGCTAGAGTAAGTAGTTCGCCAGTTAATAGTTTGCGCAACGTTGTTGCCATTGCTACAGGCA
TCGTGGTGTCACGCTCGTCGTTTGGTATGGCTTCATTCAGCTCCGGTTCCCAACGATCAAGGCGAGTTAC
ATGATCCCCCATGTTGTGCAAAAAAGCGGTTAGCTCCTTCGGTCCTCCGATCGTTGTCAGAAGTAAGTTG
GCCGCAGTGTTATCACTCATGGTTATGGCAGCACTGCATAATTCTCTTACTGTCATGCCATCCGTAAGAT
GCTTTTCTGTGACTGGTGAGTACTCAACCAAGTCATTCTGAGAATAGTGTATGCGGCGACCGAGTTGCTC
TTGCCCGGCGTCAATACGGGATAATACCGCGCCACATAGCAGAACTTTAAAAGTGCTCATCATTGGAAAA
CGTTCTTCGGGGCGAAAACTCTCAAGGATCTTACCGCTGTTGAGATCCAGTTCGATGTAACCCACTCGTG
CACCCAACTGATCTTCAGCATCTTTTACTTTCACCAGCGTTTCTGGGTGAGCAAAAACAGGAAGGCAAAA
TGCCGCAAAAAAGGGAATAAGGGCGACACGGAAATGTTGAATACTCATACTCTTCCTTTTTCAATATTAT
TGAAGCATTTATCAGGGTTATTGTCTCATGAGCGGATACATATTTGAATGTATTTAGAAAAATAAACAAA
TAGGGGTTCCGCGCACATTTCCCCGAAAAGTGCCACCTG
