>Addgene plasmid #45176 | pCAG-Brainbow3.0 | addgene partial sequence | sequence record 66468 | pCAG_F
GGATATCACAAGTTTGTACAAAAAAGCAGGCTTTAAAGGAACGCACGTAACTATAACGGTCCTAAGGTAG
CGAACCTAGGATAACTTCGTATAGCATACATTATACGAAGTTATCGGCGCGCATAACTTCGTATAGGATA
CTTTATACGAAGTTATCAAGCGCTGCCACCATGGTGAGCAAGGGCGAGGAGAATAACATGGCCATCATCA
AGGAGTTCATGCGCTTCAAGGTGCGCATGGAGGGCTCCGTGAACGGCCACGAGTTCGAGATCGAGGGCGA
GGGCGAGGGCCGCCCCTACGAGGGCTTTCAGACCGCTAAGCTGAAGGTGACCAAGGGTGGCCCCCTGCCC
TTCGCCTGGGACATCCTGTCCCCTCATTTCACCTACGGCTCCAAGGCCTACGTGAAGCACCCCGCCGACA
TCCCCGACTACTTCAAGCTGTCCTTCCCCGAGGGCTTCAAGTGGGAGCGCGTGATGAACTACGAGGACGG
CGGCGTGGTGACCGTGACCCAGGACTCCTCCCTGCAGGACGGCGAGTTCATCTACAAGGTGAAGCTGCGC
GGCACCAACTTCCCCTCCGACGGCCCCGTGATGCAGAAGAAGACCATGGGCTGGGAGGCCTCCTCCGAGC
GGATGTACCCCGAGGACGGTGCCCTGAAGGGCAAGATCAAGATGAGGCTGAAGCTGAAGGACGGCGGCCA
CTACACCTCCGAGGTCAAGACCACCTACAAGGCCAAGAAGCCCGTGCAGCTGCCCGGCGCCTACATCGTC
GACATCAAGTTGGACATCACCTCCCACAACGAGGACTACACCATCGTGGAACAGTACGAACGCGCCGAGG
GCCGCCACTCCAC
