>Addgene plasmid #45176 | pCAG-Brainbow3.0 | addgene partial sequence | sequence record 71871 | EGFP-C 5'-CATGGTCCTGCTGGAGTTCGTG-3'
TCGGCATGGACGAGCTGTACAAGAAGCTGAACCCTCCTGATGAGAGTGGCCCCGGCTGCATGAGCTGCTG
TGTGCTCTCCTGAGCGGCCGCGACTCTAGATCATAATCAGCCATACCACATTTGTAGAGGTTTTACTTGC
TTTAAAAAACCTCCCACACCTCCCCCTGAACCTGAAACATAAAATGAATGCAATTGTTGTTGTTAACTTG
TTTATTGCAGCTTATAATGGTTACAAATAAAGCAATAGCATCACAAATTTCACAAATAAAGCATTTTTTT
CACTGCATTCTAGTTGTGGTTTGTCCAAACTCATCAATGTATCTTAAGGCGTGTTTAAACATATAACTTC
GTATAGGATACTTTATACGAAGTTATCGCGTACGGCCACCATGGTGAGCGAGCTGATTAAGGAGAACATG
CACATGAAGCTGTACATGGAGGGCACCGTGAACAACCACCACTTCAAGTGCACATCCGAGGGCGAAGGCA
AGCCCTACGAGGGCACCCAGACCATGAGAATCAAGGCGGTCGAGGGCGGCCCTCTCCCCTTCGCCTTCGA
CATCCTGGCTACCAGCTTCATGTACGGCAGCAAAACCTTCATCAACCACACCCAGGGCATCCCCGACTTC
TTTAAGCAGTCCTTCCCCGAGGGCTTCACATGGGAGAGAGTCACCACATACGAAGACGGGGGCGTGCTGA
CCGCTACCCAGGACACCAGCCTCCAGGACGGCTGCCTCATCTACAACGTCAAGATCAGAGGGGTGAACTT
CCCATCCAACGGCCCTGTGATGCAGAAGAAAACACTCGGCTGGGAGGCCTCCACCGAGACCCTGTACCCC
GCTGACGGCGGCCTGGAAGGCAGAGCCGACATGGCCCTGAA
